>Addgene plasmid #142938 | TFORF2377 | addgene full sequence | sequence record 397317 | Addgene NGS Result
TTAATGTAGTCTTATGCAATACTCTTGTAGTCTTGCAACATGGTAACGATGAGTTAGCAACATGCCTTAC
AAGGAGAGAAAAAGCACCGTGCATGCCGATTGGTGGAAGTAAGGTGGTACGATCGTGCCTTATTAGGAAG
GCAACAGACGGGTCTGACATGGATTGGACGAACCACTGAATTGCCGCATTGCAGAGATATTGTATTTAAG
TGCCTAGCTCGATACATAAACGGGTCTCTCTGGTTAGACCAGATCTGAGCCTGGGAGCTCTCTGGCTAAC
TAGGGAACCCACTGCTTAAGCCTCAATAAAGCTTGCCTTGAGTGCTTCAAGTAGTGTGTGCCCGTCTGTT
GTGTGACTCTGGTAACTAGAGATCCCTCAGACCCTTTTAGTCAGTGTGGAAAATCTCTAGCAGTGGCGCC
CGAACAGGGACTTGAAAGCGAAAGGGAAACCAGAGGAGCTCTCTCGACGCAGGACTCGGCTTGCTGAAGC
GCGCACGGCAAGAGGCGAGGGGCGGCGACTGGTGAGTACGCCAAAAATTTTGACTAGCGGAGGCTAGAAG
GAGAGAGATGGGTGCGAGAGCGTCAGTATTAAGCGGGGGAGAATTAGATCGCGATGGGAAAAAATTCGGT
TAAGGCCAGGGGGAAAGAAAAAATATAAATTAAAACATATAGTATGGGCAAGCAGGGAGCTAGAACGATT
CGCAGTTAATCCTGGCCTGTTAGAAACATCAGAAGGCTGTAGACAAATACTGGGACAGCTACAACCATCC
CTTCAGACAGGATCAGAAGAACTTAGATCATTATATAATACAGTAGCAACCCTCTATTGTGTGCATCAAA
GGATAGAGATAAAAGACACCAAGGAAGCTTTAGACAAGATAGAGGAAGAGCAAAACAAAAGTAAGACCAC
CGCACAGCAAGCGGCCGCTGATCTTCAGACCTGGAGGAGGAGATATGAGGGACAATTGGAGAAGTGAATT
ATATAAATATAAAGTAGTAAAAATTGAACCATTAGGAGTAGCACCCACCAAGGCAAAGAGAAGAGTGGTG
CAGAGAGAAAAAAGAGCAGTGGGAATAGGAGCTTTGTTCCTTGGGTTCTTGGGAGCAGCAGGAAGCACTA
TGGGCGCAGCGTCAATGACGCTGACGGTACAGGCCAGACAATTATTGTCTGGTATAGTGCAGCAGCAGAA
CAATTTGCTGAGGGCTATTGAGGCGCAACAGCATCTGTTGCAACTCACAGTCTGGGGCATCAAGCAGCTC
CAGGCAAGAATCCTGGCTGTGGAAAGATACCTAAAGGATCAACAGCTCCTGGGGATTTGGGGTTGCTCTG
GAAAACTCATTTGCACCACTGCTGTGCCTTGGAATGCTAGTTGGAGTAATAAATCTCTGGAACAGATTTG
GAATCACACGACCTGGATGGAGTGGGACAGAGAAATTAACAATTACACAAGCTTAATACACTCCTTAATT
GAAGAATCGCAAAACCAGCAAGAAAAGAATGAACAAGAATTATTGGAATTAGATAAATGGGCAAGTTTGT
GGAATTGGTTTAACATAACAAATTGGCTGTGGTATATAAAATTATTCATAATGATAGTAGGAGGCTTGGT
AGGTTTAAGAATAGTTTTTGCTGTACTTTCTATAGTGAATAGAGTTAGGCAGGGATATTCACCATTATCG
TTTCAGACCCACCTCCCAACCCCGAGGGGACCCATGCATTGCATCTCAATTAGTCAGCAACCAGGTGTGG
AAAGTCCCCAGGCTCCCCAGCAGGCAGAAGTATGCAAAGCATGCGTCTCAATTAGTCAGCAACCATAGTC
CCGCCCCTAACTCCGCCCATCCCGCCCCTAACTCCGCCCAGTTCCGCCCATTCTCCGCCCCATGGCTGAC
TAATTTTTTTTATTTATGCAGAGGCCGAGGCCGCCTCGGCCTCTGAGCTATTCCAGAAGTAGTGAGGAGG
CTTTTTTGGAGGCCTAGGCTTTTGCAAAAAGCTTTCTAGAGGTACCACCGGAGCTTACCATGACCGAGTA
CAAGCCCACGGTGCGCCTCGCCACCCGCGACGACGTCCCCAGGGCCGTACGCACCCTCGCCGCCGCGTTC
GCCGACTACCCCGCCACGCGCCACACCGTCGATCCGGACCGCCACATCGAGCGGGTCACCGAGCTGCAAG
AACTCTTCCTCACGCGCGTCGGGCTCGACATCGGCAAGGTGTGGGTCGCGGACGACGGCGCCGCCGTGGC
GGTCTGGACCACGCCGGAGAGCGTCGAAGCGGGGGCGGTGTTCGCCGAGATCGGCCCGCGCATGGCCGAG
TTGAGCGGTTCCCGGCTGGCCGCGCAGCAACAGATGGAAGGCCTCCTGGCGCCGCACCGGCCCAAGGAGC
CCGCGTGGTTCCTGGCCACCGTCGGCGTCTCGCCCGACCACCAGGGCAAGGGTCTGGGCAGCGCCGTCGT
GCTCCCCGGAGTGGAGGCGGCCGAGCGCGCCGGGGTGCCCGCCTTCCTGGAGACCTCCGCGCCCCGCAAC
CTCCCCTTCTACGAGCGGCTCGGCTTCACCGTCACCGCCGACGTCGAGGTGCCCGAAGGACCGCGCACCT
GGTGCATGACCCGCAAGCCCGGTGCCAGTTAACGAATTCTAGATCTTGAGACAAATGGCAGTATTCATCC
ACAATTTTAAAAGAAAAGGGGGGATTGGGGGGTACAGTGCAGGGGAAAGAATAGTAGACATAATAGCAAC
AGACATACAAACTAAAGAATTACAAAAACAAATTACAAAAATTCAAAATTTTCGGGTTTATTACAGGGAC
AGCAGAGATCCACTTTGGCGCCGGCTCGAGGCCTGCAGGTGCAAAGATGGATAAAGTTTTAAACAGAGAG
GAATCTTTGCAGCTAATGGACCTTCTAGGTCTTGAAAGGAGTGGGAATTGGCTCCGGTGCCCGTCAGTGG
GCAGAGCGCACATCGCCCACAGTCCCCGAGAAGTTGGGGGGAGGGGTCGGCAATTGAACCGGTGCCTAGA
GAAGGTGGCGCGGGGTAAACTGGGAAAGTGATGTCGTGTACTGGCTCCGCCTTTTTCCCGAGGGTGGGGG
AGAACCGTATATAAGTGCAGTAGTCGCCGTGAACGTTCTTTTTCGCAACGGGTTTGCCGCCAGAACACAG
GTAAGTGCCGTGTGTGGTTCCCGCGGGCCTGGCCTCTTTACGGGTTATGGCCCTTGCGTGCCTTGAATTA
CTTCCACCTGGCTGCAGTACGTGATTCTTGATCCCGAGCTTCGGGTTGGAAGTGGGTGGGAGAGTTCGAG
GCCTTGCGCTTAAGGAGCCCCTTCGCCTCGTGCTTGAGTTGAGGCCTGGCCTGGGCGCTGGGGCCGCCGC
GTGCGAATCTGGTGGCACCTTCGCGCCTGTCTCGCTGCTTTCGATAAGTCTCTAGCCATTTAAAATTTTT
GATGACCTGCTGCGACGCTTTTTTTCTGGCAAGATAGTCTTGTAAATGCGGGCCAAGATCTGCACACTGG
TATTTCGGTTTTTGGGGCCGCGGGCGGCGACGGGGCCCGTGCGTCCCAGCGCACATGTTCGGCGAGGCGG
GGCCTGCGAGCGCGGCCACCGAGAATCGGACGGGGGTAGTCTCAAGCTGGCCGGCCTGCTCTGGTGCCTG
GCCTCGCGCCGCCGTGTATCGCCCCGCCCTGGGCGGCAAGGCTGGCCCGGTCGGCACCAGTTGCGTGAGC
GGAAAGATGGCCGCTTCCCGGCCCTGCTGCAGGGAGCTCAAAATGGAGGACGCGGCGCTCGGGAGAGCGG
GCGGGTGAGTCACCCACACAAAGGAAAAGGGCCTTTCCGTCCTCAGCCGTCGCTTCATGTGACTCCACGG
AGTACCGGGCGCCGTCCAGGCACCTCGATTAGTTCTCGAGCTTTTGGAGTACGTCGTCTTTAGGTTGGGG
GGAGGGGTTTTATGCGATGGAGTTTCCCCACACTGAGTGGGTGGAGACTGAAGTTAGGCCAGCTTGGCAC
TTGATGTAATTCTCCTTGGAATTTGCCCTTTTTGAGTTTGGATCTTGGTTCATTCTCAAGCCTCAGACAG
TGGTTCAAAGTTTTTTTCTTCCATTTCAGGTGTCGTGAGGCTAGCACCGCCACCATGGCTGAGGACTGGC
TGGACTGCCCGGCCCTGGGCCCTGGCTGGAAGCGCCGCGAAGTCTTTCGCAAGTCAGGGGCCACCTGTGG
ACGCTCAGACACCTATTACCAGAGCCCCACAGGAGACAGGATCCGAAGCAAAGTTGAGCTGACTCGATAC
CTGGGCCCTGCGTGTGATCTCACCCTCTTCGACTTCAAACAAGGCATCTTGTGCTATCCAGCCCCCAAGG
CCCATCCCGTGGCGGTTGCCAGCAAGAAGCGAAAGAAGCCTTCAAGGCCAGCCAAGACTCGGAAACGTCA
GGTTGGACCCCAGAGTGGTGAGGTCAGGAAGGAGGCCCCGAGGGATGAGACCAAGGCTGACACTGACACA
GCCCCAGCTTCATTCCCTGCTCCTGGGTGCTGTGAGAACTGTGGAATCAGCTTCTCAGGGGATGGCACCC
AAAGGCAGCGGCTCAAAACGTTGTGCAAAGACTGTCGAGCACAGAGAATTGCCTTCAACCGGGAACAGAG
AATGTTTAAGCGTGTGGGCTGTGGGGAGTGTGCAGCCTGCCAGGTAACAGAAGACTGTGGGGCCTGCTCC
ACCTGCCTCCTGCAGCTGCCCCATGATGTGGCATCGGGGCTGTTCTGCAAGTGTGAACGGAGACGCTGCC
TCCGGATTGTGGAAAGGAGCCGAGGGTGTGGAGTATGCCGGGGCTGTCAGACCCAAGAGGATTGTGGCCA
TTGCCCCATCTGCCTTCGCCCTCCCCGCCCTGGTCTCAGGCGCCAGTGGAAATGTGTCCAGCGACGTTGC
CTACGGGGTAAACATGCCCGCCGCAAGGGAGGCTGTGACTCCAAGATGGCTGCCAGGCGGCGCCCCGGAG
CCCAGCCACTGCCTCCACCACCCCCATCACAGTCCCCAGAGCCCACAGAGCCGCACCCCAGAGCCCTGGC
CCCCTCGCCACCTGCCGAGTTCATCTATTACTGTGTAGACGAGGACGAGCTAAAGCGGCTGCTGCCCAGT
GTCTGGTCAGAGTCTGAGGATGGGGCAGGATCGCCCCCACCTTACCGTCGTCGAAAGAGGCCCAGCTCTG
CCCGACGGCACCATCTTGGCCCTACCTTGAAGCCCACCTTGGCTACACGCACAGCCCAACCAGACCATAC
CCAGGCTCCAACGAAGCAGGAAGCAGGTGGTGGCTTTGTGCTGCCCCCGCCTGGCACTGACCTTGTGTTT
TTACGGGAAGGCGCAAGCAGTCCTGTGCAGGTGCCGGGCCCTGTTGCAGCTTCCACAGAAGCCCTGTTGC
AGGAGGCCCAGTGCTCTGGCCTGAGTTGGGTTGTGGCCTTACCCCAGGTGAAGCAAGAGAAGGCGGATAC
CCAGGACGAGTGGACACCAGGCACAGCTGTCCTGACTTCTCCCGTATTGGTGCCTGGCTGCCCTAGCAAG
GCAGTAGACCCAGGCCTGCCTTCTGTGAAGCAAGAGCCACCTGACCCAGAGGAGGACAAGGAGGAGAACA
AGGATGATTCTGCCTCCAAATTGGCCCCAGAGGAAGAGGCAGGAGGGGCTGGCACACCCGTGATCACGGA
GATTTTCAGCCTGGGTGGAACCCGCTTCCGAGATACAGCAGTCTGGTTGCCAAGGTCCAAAGACCTTAAA
AAACCTGGAGCTAGAAAGCAGTAGTAATGAACTAGTCCGTAACTTGAAAGTATTTCGATTTCTTGGCTTT
ATATATCTTGTGGAAAGGACGAGTCCCGGGAGTAAATGTTTAAGTAACGCGTTAAGTCGACAATCAACCT
CTGGATTACAAAATTTGTGAAAGATTGACTGGTATTCTTAACTATGTTGCTCCTTTTACGCTATGTGGAT
ACGCTGCTTTAATGCCTTTGTATCATGCTATTGCTTCCCGTATGGCTTTCATTTTCTCCTCCTTGTATAA
ATCCTGGTTGCTGTCTCTTTATGAGGAGTTGTGGCCCGTTGTCAGGCAACGTGGCGTGGTGTGCACTGTG
TTTGCTGACGCAACCCCCACTGGTTGGGGCATTGCCACCACCTGTCAGCTCCTTTCCGGGACTTTCGCTT
TCCCCCTCCCTATTGCCACGGCGGAACTCATCGCCGCCTGCCTTGCCCGCTGCTGGACAGGGGCTCGGCT
GTTGGGCACTGACAATTCCGTGGTGTTGTCGGGGAAATCATCGTCCTTTCCTTGGCTGCTCGCCTGTGTT
GCCACCTGGATTCTGCGCGGGACGTCCTTCTGCTACGTCCCTTCGGCCCTCAATCCAGCGGACCTTCCTT
CCCGCGGCCTGCTGCCGGCTCTGCGGCCTCTTCCGCGTCTTCGCCTTCGCCCTCAGACGAGTCGGATCTC
CCTTTGGGCCGCCTCCCCGCGTCGACTTTAAGACCAATGACTTACAAGGCAGCTGTAGATCTTAGCCACT
TTTTAAAAGAAAAGGGGGGACTGGAAGGGCTAATTCACTCCCAACGAAGACAAGATCTGCTTTTTGCTTG
TACTGGGTCTCTCTGGTTAGACCAGATCTGAGCCTGGGAGCTCTCTGGCTAACTAGGGAACCCACTGCTT
AAGCCTCAATAAAGCTTGCCTTGAGTGCTTCAAGTAGTGTGTGCCCGTCTGTTGTGTGACTCTGGTAACT
AGAGATCCCTCAGACCCTTTTAGTCAGTGTGGAAAATCTCTAGCAGTACGTATAGTAGTTCATGTCATCT
TATTATTCAGTATTTATAACTTGCAAAGAAATGAATATCAGAGAGTGAGAGGAACTTGTTTATTGCAGCT
TATAATGGTTACAAATAAAGCAATAGCATCACAAATTTCACAAATAAAGCATTTTTTTCACTGCATTCTA
GTTGTGGTTTGTCCAAACTCATCAATGTATCTTATCATGTCTGGCTCTAGCTATCCCGCCCCTAACTCCG
CCCATCCCGCCCCTAACTCCGCCCAGTTCCGCCCATTCTCCGCCCCATGGCTGACTAATTTTTTTTATTT
ATGCAGAGGCCGAGGCCGCCTCGGCCTCTGAGCTATTCCAGAAGTAGTGAGGAGGCTTTTTTGGAGGCCT
AGGGACGTACCCAATTCGCCCTATAGTGAGTCGTATTACGCGCGCTCACTGGCCGTCGTTTTACAACGTC
GTGACTGGGAAAACCCTGGCGTTACCCAACTTAATCGCCTTGCAGCACATCCCCCTTTCGCCAGCTGGCG
TAATAGCGAAGAGGCCCGCACCGATCGCCCTTCCCAACAGTTGCGCAGCCTGAATGGCGAATGGG
[124 nt withheld, positions 7346-7469]
C
[91 nt withheld, positions 7471-7561]
A
[49 nt withheld, positions 7563-7611]
CCTTTGACGTTGGAGTCCACGTTCTTT
[37 nt withheld, positions 7639-7675]
ACCCTATCTCGGTCTATTCTTTTGATTTATAAGGGATTTTGCCGATTTCGGCCTATTGGTTAAAAAATGA
GCTGATTTAACAAAAATTTAACGCGAATTTTAACAAAATATTAACGCTTACAATTTAGGTGGCACTTTTC
GGGGAAATGTGCGCGGAACCCCTATTTGTTTATTTTTCTAAATACATTCAAATATGTATCCGCTCATGAG
ACAATAACCCTGATAAATGCTTCAATAATATTGAAAAAGGAAGAGTATGAGTATTCAACATTTCCGTGTC
GCCCTTATTCCCTTTTTTGCGGCATTTTGCCTTCCTGTTTTTGCTCACCCAGAAACGCTGGTGAAAGTAA
AAGATGCTGAAGATCAGTTGGGTGCACGAGTGGGTTACATCGAACTGGATCTCAACAGCGGTAAGATCCT
TGAGAGTTTTCGCCCCGAAGAACGTTTTCCAATGATGAGCACTTTTAAAGTTCTGCTATGTGGCGCGGTA
TTATCCCGTATTGACGCCGGGCAAGAGCAACTCGGTCGCCGCATACACTATTCTCAGAATGACTTGGTTG
AGTACTCACCAGTCACAGAAAAGCATCTTACGGATGGCATGACAGTAAGAGAATTATGCAGTGCTGCCAT
AACCATGAGTGATAACACTGCGGCCAACTTACTTCTGACAACGATCGGAGGACCGAAGGAGCTAACCGCT
TTTTTGCACAACATGGGGGATCATGTAACTCGCCTTGATCGTTGGGAACCGGAGCTGAATGAAGCCATAC
CAAACGACGAGCGTGACACCACGATGCCTGTAGCAATGGCAACAACGTTGCGCAAACTATTAACTGGCGA
ACTACTTACTCTAGCTTCCCGGCAACAATTAATAGACTGGATGGAGGCGGATAAAGTTGCAGGACCACTT
CTGCGCTCGGCCCTTCCGGCTGGCTGGTTTATTGCTGATAAATCTGGAGCCGGTGAGCGTGGGTCTCGCG
GTATCATTGCAGCACTGGGGCCAGATGGTAAGCCCTCCCGTATCGTAGTTATCTACACGACGGGGAGTCA
GGCAACTATGGATGAACGAAATAGACAGATCGCTGAGATAGGTGCCTCACTGATTAAGCATTGGTAACTG
TCAGACCAAGTTTACTCATATATACTTTAGATTGATTTAAAACTTCATTTTTAATTTAAAAGGATCTAGG
TGAAGATCCTTTTTGATAATCTCATGACCAAAATCCCTTAACGTGAGTTTTCGTTCCACTGAGCGTCAGA
CCCCGTAGAAAAGATCAAAGGATCTTCTTGAGATCCTTTTTTTCTGCGCGTAATCTGCTGCTTGCAAACA
AAAAAACCACCGCTACCAGCGGTGGTTTGTTTGCCGGATCAAGAGCTACCAACTCTTTTTCCGAAGGTAA
CTGGCTTCAGCAGAGCGCAGATACCAAATACTGTTCTTCTAGTGTAGCCGTAGTTAGGCCACCACTTCAA
GAACTCTGTAGCACCGCCTACATACCTCGCTCTGCTAATCCTGTTACCAGTGGCTGCTGCCAGTGGCGAT
AAGTCGTGTCTTACCGGGTTGGACTCAAGACGATAGTTACCGGATAAGGCGCAGCGGTCGGGCTGAACGG
GGGGTTCGTGCACACAGCCCAGCTTGGAGCGAACGACCTACACCGAACTGAGATACCTACAGCGTGAGCT
ATGAGAAAGCGCCACGCTTCCCGAAGGGAGAAAGGCGGACAGGTATCCGGTAAGCGGCAGGGTCGGAACA
GGAGAGCGCACGAGGGAGCTTCCAGGGGGAAACGCCTGGTATCTTTATAGTCCTGTCGGGTTTCGCCACC
TCTGACTTGAGCGTCGATTTTTGTGATGCTCGTCAGGGGGGCGGAGCCTATGGAAAAACGCCAGCAACGC
GGCCTTTTTACGGTTCCTGGCCTTTTGCTGGCCTTTTGCTCACATGTTCTTTCCTGCGTTATCCCCTGAT
TCTGTGGATAACCGTATTACCGCCTTTGAGTGAGCTGATACCGCTCGCCGCAGCCGAACGACCGAGCGCA
GCGAGTCAGTGAGCGAGGAAGCGGAAGAGCGCCCAATACGCAAACCGCCTCTCCCCGCGCGTTGGCCGAT
TCATTAATGCAGCTGGCACGACAGGTTTCCCGACTGGAAAGCGGGCAGTGAGCGCAACGCAATTAATGTG
AGTTAGCTCACTCATTAGGCACCCCAGGCTTTACACTTTATGCTTCCGGCTCGTATGTTGTGTGGAATTG
TGAGCGGATAACAATTTCACACAGGAAACAGCTATGACCATGATTACGCCAAGCGCGCAATTAACCCTCA
CTAAAGGGAACAAAAGCTGGAGCTGCAAGC
Features (pLannotate 1.2.2; 31 found; start..end, strand, type, name):
      5..231     +  promoter       RSV promoter: Rous sarcoma virus enhancer/promoter
    232..412     +  LTR            5' LTR (truncated): truncated 5' long terminal repeat (LTR) from HIV-1
    459..584     +  misc_feature   HIV-1 Ψ: packaging signal of human immunodeficiency virus type 1
    568..931     +  CDS            HIV-1 gag (fragment): gag protein from human immunodeficiency virus 1; gag
   1077..1310    +  misc_feature   RRE: The Rev response element (RRE) of HIV-1 allows for Rev-dependent mRNA export from the nucleus to the cytoplasm.
   1687..1713    +  CDS            Rev (fragment): human immunodeficiency virus 1 (HIV-1) Rev protein; rev; enhances nuclear export of unspliced and incompletely spliced viral mRNAs
   1720..1743    +  promoter       SV40 promoter (fragment): SV40 early promoter
   1744..1815    +  promoter       SV40 promoter (fragment): SV40 enhancer and early promoter
   1839..1974    +  rep_origin     SV40 ori: SV40 origin of replication
   2020..2616    +  CDS            PuroR (fragment): puromycin N-acetyltransferase; pac from Streptomyces; confers resistance to puromycin
   2665..2782    +  misc_feature   cPPT/CTS: central polypurine tract and central termination sequence of HIV-1
   2847..2913    +  CDS            small t antigen (fragment): SV40 (simian virus 40) small t antigen
   2920..4098    +  promoter       EF-1α promoter: strong constitutive promoter for human elongation factor EF-1α
   4115..5761    +  CDS            MBD1 (fragment): MBD1_HUMAN - Also known as CXXC3, PCM1. Experimental evidence at protein level: Swiss-Prot protein existence level 1. Transcriptional repressor that binds CpG islands in promoters where the DNA is methylated at position 5 of cytosine within CpG dinucleotides. Binding is abolished by the presence of 7-mG that is produced by DNA damage by methylmethanesulfonate (MMS). Acts as transcriptional repressor and plays a role in gene silencing by recruiting ATF7IP, which in turn recruits factors such as the histone methyltransferase SETDB1. Probably forms a complex with SETDB1 and ATF7IP that represses
   5777..5830    +  promoter       U6 promoter (fragment): RNA polymerase III promoter for human U6 snRNA
   5872..6460    +  misc_feature   WPRE: woodchuck hepatitis virus posttranscriptional regulatory element
   6511..6530    +  misc_feature   cPPT/CTS (fragment): central polypurine tract and central termination sequence of HIV-1
   6532..6765    +  LTR            3' LTR (ΔU3): self-inactivating 3' long terminal repeat (LTR) from HIV-1
   6843..6964    +  polyA_signal   SV40 poly(A) signal: SV40 polyadenylation signal
   7004..7139    +  rep_origin     SV40 ori: SV40 origin of replication
   7160..7178    -  promoter       T7 promoter: promoter for bacteriophage T7 RNA polymerase
   7186..7341    +  CDS            lacZα (fragment): LacZα fragment of β-galactosidase; lacZ fragment
   7346..7774    +  rep_origin     f1 ori (sequence partly withheld): f1 bacteriophage origin of replication; arrow indicates direction of (+) strand synthesis
   7827..7931    +  promoter       AmpR promoter: bla
   7932..8792    +  CDS            AmpR: β-lactamase; bla; confers resistance to ampicillin, carbenicillin, and related antibiotics
   8963..9551    +  rep_origin     ori: high-copy-number ColE1/pMB1/pBR322/pUC origin of replication
   9734..9826    +  CDS            lacI (fragment): lac repressor; lacI; The lac repressor binds to the lac operator to inhibit transcription in E. coli. This inhibition can be relieved by adding lactose or isopropyl-β-D-thiogalactopyranoside (IPTG).
   9839..9860    +  protein_bind   CAP binding site: CAP binding activates transcription in the presence of cAMP. E. coli catabolite activator protein
   9875..9905    +  promoter       lac promoter: promoter for the E. coli lac operon
   9913..9929    +  protein_bind   lac operator: The lac repressor binds to the lac operator to inhibit transcription in E. coli. This inhibition can be relieved by adding lactose or isopropyl-β-D-thiogalactopyranoside (IPTG). lac repressor encoded by lacI
   9974..9992    +  promoter       T3 promoter: promoter for bacteriophage T3 RNA polymerase
