[The description below was written by a language model from this plasmid's Addgene catalogue record and pLannotate feature annotations shown in this document.]
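Description:
TFORF2377 is a lentiviral mammalian expression plasmid built on the pLX_TRC317 backbone and carrying the human MBD1 open reading frame, one member of a barcoded transcription factor ORF collection. It is maintained in E. coli through a high-copy ColE1/pUC-type origin and an ampicillin resistance gene (β-lactamase); an f1 origin and remnants of a lac/T7/T3 cloning region are also annotated in the bacterial portion. The depositor notes that the plasmid may recombine during propagation. The sequenced record is about 10 kb, consistent with the stated backbone and insert sizes.

The viral portion follows a third-generation, self-inactivating design. An RSV promoter drives a truncated HIV-1 5' LTR, followed by the Ψ packaging signal, a gag fragment, the Rev response element and a cPPT/CTS, with a ΔU3 3' LTR and an SV40 polyadenylation signal at the far end. Within the transfer region, an SV40 early promoter/origin drives puromycin N-acetyltransferase for selection of transduced cells. The EF-1α promoter drives MBD1, a methyl-CpG-binding transcriptional repressor that contributes to gene silencing by recruiting ATF7IP and the histone methyltransferase SETDB1. A WPRE downstream of the ORF enhances transcript stability and expression. The short U6 promoter fragment annotated between the ORF and the WPRE is probably only a partial sequence match, not a functional promoter.

According to the record, each construct in the collection carries a unique 24-bp barcode, although it is not annotated in the feature table. The barcode allows the overexpressed factor to be identified in pooled overexpression screens, such as those studying directed cell differentiation.
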