Addgene plasmid #142938: TFORF2377
Purpose: Lentiviral vector for overexpressing transcription factor ORFs with unique 24-bp barcodes. Barcodes facilitate identification of transcription factors in pooled screens.
Depositing lab: Feng Zhang. Depositing organization: Broad Institute. Publication: A transcription factor atlas of directed differentiation. Joung J, Ma S, Tay T, Geiger-Schuller KR, Kirchgatterer PC, Verdine VK, Guo B, Arias-Garcia MA, Allen WE, Singh A, Kuksenko O, Abudayyeh OO, Gootenberg JS, Fu Z, Macrae RK, Buenrostro JD, Regev A, Zhang F. Cell. 2023 Jan 5;186(1):209-229.e26. doi: 10.1016/j.cell.2022.11.026. PubMed 36608654.
Backbone
  Vector backbone: pLX_TRC317
  Backbone manufacturer: Broad Institute Genetic Perturbation Platform
  Backbone size w/o insert (bp): 8264
  Vector type: Mammalian Expression, Lentiviral
  Selectable markers: Puromycin
Growth in bacteria
  Bacterial resistance: Ampicillin, 100 μg/mL
  Growth temperature: 37°C
  Growth strain: NEB Stable
  Copy number: High Copy
Gene/Insert
  Gene/Insert name: MBD1
  Species: H. sapiens (human)
  Insert size (bp): 1751
  Entrez Gene: MBD1 (a.k.a. CXXC3, PCM1, RFT)
  Promoter: EF1a
  Cloning method: Unknown
  Sequencing primers: 5′ GGGTGGAGACTGAAGTTAGGCCAG; 3′ CACATAGCGTAAAAGGAGCAACATAG
Terms and licenses: Academic/Nonprofit Terms; Industry Terms: Not Available to Industry
Depositor comments: NM_015844,XM_017025770,XM_017025771,ENST00000347968,ENST00000398493 . The transcription factor ORF portion of this plasmid was synthesized by Genewiz. Please test multiple small colonies in case of plasmid recombination. To make this collection available in a timely manner, a portion of this collection was not fully sequenced by Addgene. If an Addgene verified full plasmid sequence is not available, please contact us prior to placing an order to request the full sequence.
How to cite: TFORF2377 was a gift from Feng Zhang (Addgene plasmid # 142938 ; http://n2t.net/addgene:142938 ; RRID:Addgene_142938)
