>Addgene plasmid #142938 | TFORF2377 | depositor partial sequence | sequence record 280952 | Insert
ACCGCCACCATGGCTGAGGACTGGCTGGACTGCCCGGCCCTGGGCCCTGGCTGGAAGCGCCGCGAAGTCT
TTCGCAAGTCAGGGGCCACCTGTGGACGCTCAGACACCTATTACCAGAGCCCCACAGGAGACAGGATCCG
AAGCAAAGTTGAGCTGACTCGATACCTGGGCCCTGCGTGTGATCTCACCCTCTTCGACTTCAAACAAGGC
ATCTTGTGCTATCCAGCCCCCAAGGCCCATCCCGTGGCGGTTGCCAGCAAGAAGCGAAAGAAGCCTTCAA
GGCCAGCCAAGACTCGGAAACGTCAGGTTGGACCCCAGAGTGGTGAGGTCAGGAAGGAGGCCCCGAGGGA
TGAGACCAAGGCTGACACTGACACAGCCCCAGCTTCATTCCCTGCTCCTGGGTGCTGTGAGAACTGTGGA
ATCAGCTTCTCAGGGGATGGCACCCAAAGGCAGCGGCTCAAAACGTTGTGCAAAGACTGTCGAGCACAGA
GAATTGCCTTCAACCGGGAACAGAGAATGTTTAAGCGTGTGGGCTGTGGGGAGTGTGCAGCCTGCCAGGT
AACAGAAGACTGTGGGGCCTGCTCCACCTGCCTCCTGCAGCTGCCCCATGATGTGGCATCGGGGCTGTTC
TGCAAGTGTGAACGGAGACGCTGCCTCCGGATTGTGGAAAGGAGCCGAGGGTGTGGAGTATGCCGGGGCT
GTCAGACCCAAGAGGATTGTGGCCATTGCCCCATCTGCCTTCGCCCTCCCCGCCCTGGTCTCAGGCGCCA
GTGGAAATGTGTCCAGCGACGTTGCCTACGGGGTAAACATGCCCGCCGCAAGGGAGGCTGTGACTCCAAG
ATGGCTGCCAGGCGGCGCCCCGGAGCCCAGCCACTGCCTCCACCACCCCCATCACAGTCCCCAGAGCCCA
CAGAGCCGCACCCCAGAGCCCTGGCCCCCTCGCCACCTGCCGAGTTCATCTATTACTGTGTAGACGAGGA
CGAGCTAAAGCGGCTGCTGCCCAGTGTCTGGTCAGAGTCTGAGGATGGGGCAGGATCGCCCCCACCTTAC
CGTCGTCGAAAGAGGCCCAGCTCTGCCCGACGGCACCATCTTGGCCCTACCTTGAAGCCCACCTTGGCTA
CACGCACAGCCCAACCAGACCATACCCAGGCTCCAACGAAGCAGGAAGCAGGTGGTGGCTTTGTGCTGCC
CCCGCCTGGCACTGACCTTGTGTTTTTACGGGAAGGCGCAAGCAGTCCTGTGCAGGTGCCGGGCCCTGTT
GCAGCTTCCACAGAAGCCCTGTTGCAGGAGGCCCAGTGCTCTGGCCTGAGTTGGGTTGTGGCCTTACCCC
AGGTGAAGCAAGAGAAGGCGGATACCCAGGACGAGTGGACACCAGGCACAGCTGTCCTGACTTCTCCCGT
ATTGGTGCCTGGCTGCCCTAGCAAGGCAGTAGACCCAGGCCTGCCTTCTGTGAAGCAAGAGCCACCTGAC
CCAGAGGAGGACAAGGAGGAGAACAAGGATGATTCTGCCTCCAAATTGGCCCCAGAGGAAGAGGCAGGAG
GGGCTGGCACACCCGTGATCACGGAGATTTTCAGCCTGGGTGGAACCCGCTTCCGAGATACAGCAGTCTG
GTTGCCAAGGTCCAAAGACCTTAAAAAACCTGGAGCTAGAAAGCAGTAGTAATGAACTAGTCCGTAACTT
GAAAGTATTTCGATTTCTTGGCTTTATATATCTTGTGGAAAGGACGAGTCCCGGGAGTAAATGTTTAAGT
A
