>Addgene plasmid #142938 | TFORF2377 | depositor partial sequence | sequence record 280953 | Barcode
GTCCCGGGAGTAAATGTTTAAGTA
